>Addgene plasmid #116089 | CMV-TO-ZscHCVP | addgene full sequence | sequence record 224929 | Addgene NGS Result
TGCGGTGGGCTCTATGGAGATCTATCGATGTTCTGGGGATGCGGTGGGCTCTATGGCTTCTGAGGCGGAA
AGAACCAGCTGGGGCTCTAGGGGGTATCCCC
[124 nt withheld, positions 102-225]
C
[91 nt withheld, positions 227-317]
AGGGTGATGGTTCACGTACCTAGAAGTTCCTATTCCGAAGTTCCTATTCTCTAGAAAGTATAGGAACTTC
CTTGGCCAAAAAGCCTGAACTCACCGCGACGTCTGTCGAGAAGTTTCTGATCGAAAAGTTCGACAGCGTC
TCCGACCTGATGCAGCTCTCGGAGGGCGAAGAATCTCGTGCTTTCAGCTTCGATGTAGGAGGGCGTGGAT
ATGTCCTGCGGGTAAATAGCTGCGCCGATGGTTTCTACAAAGATCGTTATGTTTATCGGCACTTTGCATC
GGCCGCGCTCCCGATTCCGGAAGTGCTTGACATTGGGGAATTCAGCGAGAGCCTGACCTATTGCATCTCC
CGCCGTGCACAGGGTGTCACGTTGCAAGACCTGCCTGAAACCGAACTGCCCGCTGTTCTGCAGCCGGTCG
CGGAGGCCATGGATGCGATCGCTGCGGCCGATCTTAGCCAGACGAGCGGGTTCGGCCCATTCGGACCGCA
AGGAATCGGTCAATACACTACATGGCGTGATTTCATATGCGCGATTGCTGATCCCCATGTGTATCACTGG
CAAACTGTGATGGACGACACCGTCAGTGCGTCCGTCGCGCAGGCTCTCGATGAGCTGATGCTTTGGGCCG
AGGACTGCCCCGAAGTCCGGCACCTCGTGCACGCGGATTTCGGCTCCAACAATGTCCTGACGGACAATGG
CCGCATAACAGCGGTCATTGACTGGAGCGAGGCGATGTTCGGGGATTCCCAATACGAGGTCGCCAACATC
TTCTTCTGGAGGCCGTGGTTGGCTTGTATGGAGCAGCAGACGCGCTACTTCGAGCGGAGGCATCCGGAGC
TTGCAGGATCGCCGCGGCTCCGGGCGTATATGCTCCGCATTGGTCTTGACCAACTCTATCAGAGCTTGGT
TGACGGCAATTTCGATGATGCAGCTTGGGCGCAGGGTCGATGCGACGCAATCGTCCGATCCGGAGCCGGG
ACTGTCGGGCGTACACAAATCGCCCGCAGAAGCGCGGCCGTCTGGACCGATGGCTGTGTAGAAGTACTCG
CCGATAGTGGAAACCGACGCCCCAGCACTCGTCCGAGGGCAAAGGAATAGCACGTACTACGAGATTTCGA
TTCCACCGCCGCCTTCTATGAAAGGTTGGGCTTCGGAATCGTTTTCCGGGACGCCGGCTGGATGATCCTC
CAGCGCGGGGATCTCATGCTGGAGTTCTTCGCCCACCCCAACTTGTTTATTGCAGCTTATAATGGTTACA
AATAAAGCAATAGCATCACAAATTTCACAAATAAAGCATTTTTTTCACTGCATTCTAGTTGTGGTTTGTC
CAAACTCATCAATGTATCTTATCATGTCTGTATACCGTCGACCTCTAGCTAGAGCTTGGCGTAATCATGG
TCATAGCTGTTTCCTGTGTGAAATTGTTATCCGCTCACAATTCCACACAACATACGAGCCGGAAGCATAA
AGTGTAAAGCCTGGGGTGCCTAATGAGTGAGCTAACTCACATTAATTGCGTTGCGCTCACTGCCCGCTTT
CCAGTCGGGAAACCTGTCGTGCCAGCTGCATTAATGAATCGGCCAACGCGCGGGGAGAGGCGGTTTGCGT
ATTGGGCGCTCTTCCGCTTCCTCGCTCACTGACTCGCTGCGCTCGGTCGTTCGGCTGCGGCGAGCGGTAT
CAGCTCACTCAAAGGCGGTAATACGGTTATCCACAGAATCAGGGGATAACGCAGGAAAGAACATGTGAGC
AAAAGGCCAGCAAAAGGCCAGGAACCGTAAAAAGGCCGCGTTGCTGGCGTTTTTCCATAGGCTCCGCCCC
CCTGACGAGCATCACAAAAATCGACGCTCAAGTCAGAGGTGGCGAAACCCGACAGGACTATAAAGATACC
AGGCGTTTCCCCCTGGAAGCTCCCTCGTGCGCTCTCCTGTTCCGACCCTGCCGCTTACCGGATACCTGTC
CGCCTTTCTCCCTTCGGGAAGCGTGGCGCTTTCTCATAGCTCACGCTGTAGGTATCTCAGTTCGGTGTAG
GTCGTTCGCTCCAAGCTGGGCTGTGTGCACGAACCCCCCGTTCAGCCCGACCGCTGCGCCTTATCCGGTA
ACTATCGTCTTGAGTCCAACCCGGTAAGACACGACTTATCGCCACTGGCAGCAGCCACTGGTAACAGGAT
TAGCAGAGCGAGGTATGTAGGCGGTGCTACAGAGTTCTTGAAGTGGTGGCCTAACTACGGCTACACTAGA
AGAACAGTATTTGGTATCTGCGCTCTGCTGAAGCCAGTTACCTTCGGAAAAAGAGTTGGTAGCTCTTGAT
CCGGCAAACAAACCACCGCTGGTAGCGGTGGTTTTTTTGTTTGCAAGCAGCAGATTACGCGCAGAAAAAA
AGGATCTCAAGAAGATCCTTTGATCTTTTCTACGGGGTCTGACGCTCAGTGGAACGAAAACTCACGTTAA
GGGATTTTGGTCATGAGATTATCAAAAAGGATCTTCACCTAGATCCTTTTAAATTAAAAATGAAGTTTTA
AATCAATCTAAAGTATATATGAGTAAACTTGGTCTGACAGTTACCAATGCTTAATCAGTGAGGCACCTAT
CTCAGCGATCTGTCTATTTCGTTCATCCATAGTTGCCTGACTCCCCGTCGTGTAGATAACTACGATACGG
GAGGGCTTACCATCTGGCCCCAGTGCTGCAATGATACCGCGAGACCCACGCTCACCGGCTCCAGATTTAT
CAGCAATAAACCAGCCAGCCGGAAGGGCCGAGCGCAGAAGTGGTCCTGCAACTTTATCCGCCTCCATCCA
GTCTATTAATTGTTGCCGGGAAGCTAGAGTAAGTAGTTCGCCAGTTAATAGTTTGCGCAACGTTGTTGCC
ATTGCTACAGGCATCGTGGTGTCACGCTCGTCGTTTGGTATGGCTTCATTCAGCTCCGGTTCCCAACGAT
CAAGGCGAGTTACATGATCCCCCATGTTGTGCAAAAAAGCGGTTAGCTCCTTCGGTCCTCCGATCGTTGT
CAGAAGTAAGTTGGCCGCAGTGTTATCACTCATGGTTATGGCAGCACTGCATAATTCTCTTACTGTCATG
CCATCCGTAAGATGCTTTTCTGTGACTGGTGAGTACTCAACCAAGTCATTCTGAGAATAGTGTATGCGGC
GACCGAGTTGCTCTTGCCCGGCGTCAATACGGGATAATACCGCGCCACATAGCAGAACTTTAAAAGTGCT
CATCATTGGAAAACGTTCTTCGGGGCGAAAACTCTCAAGGATCTTACCGCTGTTGAGATCCAGTTCGATG
TAACCCACTCGTGCACCCAACTGATCTTCAGCATCTTTTACTTTCACCAGCGTTTCTGGGTGAGCAAAAA
CAGGAAGGCAAAATGCCGCAAAAAAGGGAATAAGGGCGACACGGAAATGTTGAATACTCATACTCTTCCT
TTTTCAATATTATTGAAGCATTTATCAGGGTTATTGTCTCATGAGCGGATACATATTTGAATGTATTTAG
AAAAATAAACAAATAGGGGTTCCGCGCACATTTCCCCGAAAAGTGCCACCTGACGTCGACGGATCGGGAG
ATCTCCCGATCCCCTATGGTGCACTCTCAGTACAATCTGCTCTGATGCCGCATAGTTAAGCCAGTATCTG
CTCCCTGCTTGTGTGTTGGAGGTCGCTGAGTAGTGCGCGAGCAAAATTTAAGCTACAACAAGGCAAGGCT
TGACCGACAATTGCATGAAGAATCTGCTTAGGGTTAGGCGTTTTGCGCTGCTTCGTACGGGCCAGATATA
CGCGTTGACATTGATTATTGACTAGTTATTAATAGTAATCAATTACGGGGTCATTAGTTCATAGCCCATA
TATGGAGTTCCGCGTTACATAACTTACGGTAAATGGCCCGCCTGGCTGACCGCCCAACGACCCCCGCCCA
TTGACGTCAATAATGACGTATGTTCCCATAGTAACGCCAATAGGGACTTTCCATTGACGTCAATGGGTGG
AGTATTTACGGTAAACTGCCCACTTGGCAGTACATCAAGTGTATCATATGCCAAGTACGCCCCCTATTGA
CGTCAATGACGGTAAATGGCCCGCCTGGCATTATGCCCAGTACATGACCTTATGGGACTTTCCTACTTGG
CAGTACATCTACGTATTAGTCATCGCTATTACCATGGTGATGCGGTTTTGGCAGTACATCAATGGGCGTG
GATAGCGGTTTGACTCACGGGGATTTCCAAGTCTCCACCCCATTGACGTCAATGGGAGTTTGTTTTGGCA
CCAAAATCAACGGGACTTTCCAAAATGTCGTAACAACTCCGCCCCATTGACGCAAATGGGCGGTAGGCGT
GTACGGTGGGAGGTCTATATAAGCAGAGCTCTCCCTATCAGTGATAGAGATCTCCCTATCAGTGATAGAG
ATCGTCGACGAGCTCGTTTAGTGAACCGTCAGATCGCCTGGAGACGCCATCCACGCTGTTTTGACCTCCA
TAGAAGACACCGGGACCGATCCAGCCTCCGGACTCTAGCGTTTAAACTTAAGCTTCGCCACCATGGGATC
CGAGCAACTCGAAAAGAAGCTGCAAGCGTTGGAGAAGAAGCTCGCACAACTTGAATGGAAAAATCAGGCA
CTGGAAAAGAAACTGGCTCAAGGTGGCTCAGGGAGCGGCTCTGTGGTGCTTGTAGGGCGATTGCTGCTCT
CTGGTTCTGGGTCCGCCCCAATAACGGCCTACGCCCAACAGACACGCGGTCTGCTGGGGTGCATTATTAC
CTCACTTACGGGCAGAGACAAAAACCAGGCTGAGGGAGAAGTTCAGATTGTTTCAACGGCGGCTCAGACC
TTTCTTGCCACCTGTATAAACGGAGTATGCTGGACAGTCTACCATGGTGCAGGGACCCGCACAATAGCGA
GTCCCAAAGGGCCCGTCATACAGATGTATACTAACGTCGATAAGGACCTCGTGGGTTGGCCCGCTCCTCA
AGGCACGCGATCCCTCACACCTTGTGCGTGCGGCAGTTCAGACCTCTATCTGGTGACTCGCCATGCCGAC
GTAATCCCTGTTCGCCGGAGGGGTGATAGTAGAGGGAGCTTGCTCAGTCCTAGGCCGATTTCCTATCTCA
AGGGCTCAAGCGGCGGCCCATTGCTCTGCCCGGCCGGCCACGCGGTAGGAATTTTCCGGGCCGCAGTTTG
CACACGCGGCGTCGCAAAAGCAGTAGACTTTATACCAGTAGAGAACCTTGAAACAACGATGAGGTCCCCT
GTATTTACAGATAACAGTTCCCCTCCGGCTGTCAGCTAGCTCGAGGAGGGCCCGAACAAAAACTCATCTC
AGAAGAGGATCTGAATAGCGCCGTCGACCATCATCATAATCATCATTGAGTTTAAACCCGCTGATCAGCC
TCGACTGTGCCTTCTAGTTGCCAGCCATCTGTTGTTTGCCCCTCCCCCGTGCCTTCCTTGACCCTGGAAG
GTGCCACTCCCACTGTCCTTTCCTAATAAAATGAGGAAATTGCATCGCATTGTCTGAGTAGGTGTCATTC
TATTCTGGGGGGTGGGGTGGGGCAGGACAGCAAGGGGGAGGATTGGGAAGACAATAGCAGGCATGCTGGG
GA
Features (pLannotate 1.2.2; 22 found; start..end, strand, type, name):
     33..56      +  polyA_signal   bGH poly(A) signal (fragment): bovine growth hormone polyadenylation signal
     60..81      +  promoter       SV40 promoter (fragment): SV40 enhancer and early promoter
    102..335     +  rep_origin     f1 ori (fragment) (sequence partly withheld): f1 bacteriophage origin of replication; arrow indicates direction of (+) strand synthesis
    340..387     +  protein_bind   FRT: FLP-mediated recombination occurs in the 8-bp core sequence TCTAGAAA (Turan and Bode, 2011). FLP recombinase from the Saccharomyces cerevisiae 2μ plasmid
    395..1417    +  CDS            HygR: aminoglycoside phosphotransferase from E. coli; aph(4)-Ia; confers resistance to hygromycin
   1427..1552    +  CDS            ble (fragment): BLE_KLEPN - Experimental evidence at protein level: Swiss-Prot protein existence level 1. Binding protein with a strong affinity to the bleomycin family of antibiotics. Binds to CL990; an antimitotic-antibiotic compound. From Klebsiella pneumoniae.
   1547..1668    +  polyA_signal   SV40 poly(A) signal: SV40 polyadenylation signal
   1741..1757    -  protein_bind   lac operator: The lac repressor binds to the lac operator to inhibit transcription in E. coli. This inhibition can be relieved by adding lactose or isopropyl-β-D-thiogalactopyranoside (IPTG). lac repressor encoded by lacI
   1765..1795    -  promoter       lac promoter: promoter for the E. coli lac operon
   1810..1831    -  protein_bind   CAP binding site: CAP binding activates transcription in the presence of cAMP. E. coli catabolite activator protein
   1844..1936    -  CDS            lacI (fragment): lac repressor; lacI; The lac repressor binds to the lac operator to inhibit transcription in E. coli. This inhibition can be relieved by adding lactose or isopropyl-β-D-thiogalactopyranoside (IPTG).
   2119..2707    -  rep_origin     ori: high-copy-number ColE1/pMB1/pBR322/pUC origin of replication
   2878..3738    -  CDS            AmpR: β-lactamase; bla; confers resistance to ampicillin, carbenicillin, and related antibiotics
   3739..3843    -  promoter       AmpR promoter: bla
   3902..3954    -  misc_feature   bom (fragment): basis of mobility region from pBR322
   4104..4483    +  enhancer       CMV enhancer: human cytomegalovirus immediate early enhancer
   4484..4687    +  promoter       CMV promoter: human cytomegalovirus (CMV) immediate early promoter
   4689..4708    +  promoter       PLtetO-1 promoter (fragment): modified phage lambda PL promoter with tet operator sites (Lutz and Bujard, 1997)
   4710..4729    +  promoter       PLtetO-1 promoter (fragment): modified phage lambda PL promoter with tet operator sites (Lutz and Bujard, 1997)
   4737..4770    +  promoter       TRE3GV promoter (fragment): 3rd-generation Tet-responsive promoter that can be activated by binding of Tet-On® 3G, optimized for retroviral and lentiviral vectors
   5022..5600    +  CDS            POLG_HCV1 (fragment): Experimental evidence at protein level: Swiss-Prot protein existence level 1. [RNA-directed RNA polymerase]: RNA-dependent RNA polymerase that performs primer-template recognition and RNA synthesis during viral replication. From Hepatitis C virus genotype 1a (isolate 1) (HCV).
   5712..17      +  polyA_signal   bGH poly(A) signal (across the origin): bovine growth hormone polyadenylation signal
