[The description below was written by a language model from this plasmid's Addgene catalogue record and pLannotate feature annotations shown in this document.]
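Description:
CMV-TO-ZscHCVP is a 5.9 kb mammalian expression plasmid built on the CMV-TO-FlpIn backbone and carrying a synthetic insert, ZscHCVP, described as an engineered hepatitis C virus protease. It is propagated in E. coli from a high-copy ColE1/pUC-type origin with ampicillin selection via β-lactamase. A partial f1 origin and remnants of lac regulatory sequences are also annotated but appear to be backbone leftovers.

The expression cassette consists of the human CMV immediate-early enhancer and promoter followed directly by two short tet operator matches (annotated as PLtetO-1 and TRE3GV fragments). This fits the "TO" in the name: a CMV promoter that would be repressed in cells expressing Tet repressor and induced by tetracycline or doxycycline, while acting constitutively in cells lacking the repressor. Downstream, a roughly 580 bp segment matches the HCV genotype 1a polyprotein. The automated annotation quotes the polymerase function of that polyprotein entry, but the catalogue purpose indicates the region is the protease portion. About 250 bp lie unannotated between the operators and this match and likely hold the start of the engineered coding sequence, though the record does not say what the "Zsc" part represents. A bGH polyadenylation signal terminates the transcript.

Next to the cassette is an FRT site immediately upstream of a hygromycin resistance gene that has no full promoter of its own, followed by an SV40 poly(A) signal. This is the Flp-In arrangement, in which Flp-mediated recombination into a genomic FRT landing pad is expected to activate hygromycin resistance, allowing selection of single-copy stable integrants. The plasmid can thus serve for transient or stable protease expression, and the associated publication concerns programmable protein circuits in living cells.
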