Addgene plasmid #116089: CMV-TO-ZscHCVP
Purpose: Expresses an engineered HCV protease
Depositing lab: Michael Elowitz. Depositing organization: California Institute of Technology. Publication: Programmable protein circuits in living cells. Gao XJ, Chong LS, Kim MS, Elowitz MB. Science. 2018 Sep 21;361(6408):1252-1258. doi: 10.1126/science.aat5062. PubMed 30237357.
Backbone
  Vector backbone: CMV-TO-FlpIn
  Vector type: Mammalian Expression
Growth in bacteria
  Bacterial resistance: Ampicillin, 100 μg/mL
  Growth temperature: 37°C
  Growth strain: DH5alpha
  Copy number: High Copy
Gene/Insert
  Gene/Insert name: ZscHCVP
  Species: Synthetic
  Cloning method: Gibson Cloning
Terms and licenses: Academic/Nonprofit Terms; Industry Terms: Not Available to Industry
How to cite: CMV-TO-ZscHCVP was a gift from Michael Elowitz (Addgene plasmid # 116089 ; http://n2t.net/addgene:116089 ; RRID:Addgene_116089)
